>Addgene plasmid #183859 | JBL6422 | addgene full sequence | sequence record 366981 | Addgene NGS Result
GAATTCTAAAGATCTTTGACAGCTAGCTCAGTCCTAGGTATAATACTAGTCCGTAAGACACGGGGTGCCA
CGCGTACGCGTGCGCTGAGAAAATACCCGTCGAACCTGATCCGGATAACGCCGGCGAAGGGATTTGAGGC
TCCTTCTCAAGTCCTTTGCCACTCTTTTTTGAGGTGCAAAGTGTTAAAAAAAATGAGCAAAGGAGAAGAA
CTTTTCACTGGAGTTGTCCCAATTCTTGTTGAATTAGATGGTGATGTTAATGGGCACAAATTTTCTGTCC
GTGGAGAGGGTGAAGGTGATGCTACAAACGGAAAACTCACCCTTAAATTTATTTGCACTACTGGAAAACT
ACCTGTTCCGTGGCCAACACTTGTCACTACTCTGACCTATGGTGTTCAATGCTTTTCCCGTTATCCGGAT
CACATGAAACGGCATGACTTTTTCAAGAGTGCCATGCCCGAAGGTTATGTACAGGAACGCACTATATCTT
TCAAAGATGACGGGACCTACAAGACGCGTGCTGAAGTCAAGTTTGAAGGTGATACCCTTGTTAATCGTAT
CGAGTTAAAGGGTATTGATTTTAAAGAAGATGGAAACATTCTTGGACACAAACTCGAGTACAACTTTAAC
TCACACAATGTATACATCACGGCAGACAAACAAAAGAATGGAATCAAAGCTAACTTCAAAATTCGCCACA
ACGTTGAAGATGGTTCCGTTCAACTAGCAGACCATTATCAACAAAATACTCCAATTGGCGATGGCCCTGT
CCTTTTACCAGACAACCATTACCTGTCGACACAATCTGTCCTTTCGAAAGATCCCAACGAAAAGCGTGAC
CACATGGTCCTTCTTGAGTTTGTAACTGCTGCTGGGATTACACATGGCATGGATGAGCTCTACAAATAAG
GATCTGAAGCTTGGGCCCGAACAAAAACTCATCTCAGAAGAGGATCTGAATAGCGCCGTCGACCATCATC
ATCATCATCATTGAGTTTAAACGGTCTCCAGCTTGGCTGTTTTGGCGGATGAGAGAAGATTTTCAGCCTG
ATACAGATTAAATCAGAACGCAGAAGCGGTCTGATAAAACAGAATTTGCCTGGCGGCAGTAGCGCGGTGG
TCCCACCTGACCCCATGCCGAACTCAGAAGTGAAACGCCGTAGCGCCGATGGTAGTGTGGGGTCTCCCCA
TGCGAGAGTAGGGAACTGCCAGGCATCAAATAAAACGAAAGGCTCAGTAGAAAGACTGGGCCTTTCGTTT
TATCTGTTGTTTGTCGGTGAACTGGATCCTTACTCGAGTCTAGACTGCAGTTGATCGGGCACGTAAGAGG
TTCCAACTTTCACCATAATGAAATAAGATCACTACCGGGCGTATTTTTTGAGTTATCGAGATTTTCAGGA
GCTAAGGAAGCTAAAATGGAGAAAAAAATCACTGGATATACCACCGTTGATATATCCCAATGGCATCGTA
AAGAACATTTTGAGGCATTTCAGTCAGTTGCTCAATGTACCTATAACCAGACCGTTCAGCTGGATATTAC
GGCCTTTTTAAAGACCGTAAAGAAAAATAAGCACAAGTTTTATCCGGCCTTTATTCACATTCTTGCCCGC
CTGATGAATGCTCATCCGGAATTTCGTATGGCAATGAAAGACGGTGAGCTGGTGATATGGGATAGTGTTC
ACCCTTGTTACACCGTTTTCCATGAGCAAACTGAAACGTTTTCATCGCTCTGGAGTGAATACCACGACGA
TTTCCGGCAGTTTCTACACATATATTCGCAAGATGTGGCGTGTTACGGTGAAAACCTGGCCTATTTCCCT
AAAGGGTTTATTGAGAATATGTTTTTCGTCTCAGCCAATCCCTGGGTGAGTTTCACCAGTTTTGATTTAA
ACGTGGCCAATATGGACAACTTCTTCGCCCCCGTTTTCACCATGGGCAAATATTATACGCAAGGCGACAA
GGTGCTGATGCCGCTGGCGATTCAGGTTCATCATGCCGTTTGTGATGGCTTCCATGTCGGCAGAATGCTT
AATGAATTACAACAGTACTGCGATGAGTGGCAGGGCGGGGCGTAATTTGATATCGAGCTCGCTTGGACTC
CTGTTGATAGATCCAGTAATGACCTCAGAACTCCATCTGGATTTGTTCAGAACGCTCGGTTGCCGCCGGG
CGTTTTTTATTGGTGAGAATCCAAGCCTCCGATCAACGTCTCATTTTCGCCAAAAGTTGGCCCAGGGCTT
CCCGGTATCAACAGGGACACCAGGATTTATTTATTCTGCGAAGTGATCTTCCGTCACAGGTATTTATTCG
GCGCAAAGTGCGTCGGGTGATGCTGCCAACTTACTGATTTAGTGTATGATGGTGTTTTTGAGGTGCTCCA
GTGGCTTCTGTTTCTATCAGCTGTCCCTCCTGTTCAGCTACTGACGGGGTGGTGCGTAACGGCAAAAGCA
CCGCCGGACATCAGCGCTAGCGGAGTGTATACTGGCTTACTATGTTGGCACTGATGAGGGTGTCAGTGAA
GTGCTTCATGTGGCAGGAGAAAAAAGGCTGCACCGGTGCGTCAGCAGAATATGTGATACAGGATATATTC
CGCTTCCTCGCTCACTGACTCGCTACGCTCGGTCGTTCGACTGCGGCGAGCGGAAATGGCTTACGAACGG
GGCGGAGATTTCCTGGAAGATGCCAGGAAGATACTTAACAGGGAAGTGAGAGGGCCGCGGCAAAGCCGTT
TTTCCATAGGCTCCGCCCCCCTGACAAGCATCACGAAATCTGACGCTCAAATCAGTGGTGGCGAAACCCG
ACAGGACTATAAAGATACCAGGCGTTTCCCCCTGGCGGCTCCCTCGTGCGCTCTCCTGTTCCTGCCTTTC
GGTTTACCGGTGTCATTCCGCTGTTATGGCCGCGTTTGTCTCATTCCACGCCTGACACTCAGTTCCGGGT
AGGCAGTTCGCTCCAAGCTGGACTGTATGCACGAACCCCCCGTTCAGTCCGACCGCTGCGCCTTATCCGG
TAACTATCGTCTTGAGTCCAACCCGGAAAGACATGCAAAAGCACCACTGGCAGCAGCCACTGGTAATTGA
TTTAGAGGAGTTAGTCTTGAAGTCATGCGCCGGTTAAGGCTAAACTGAAAGGACAAGTTTTGGTGACTGC
GCTCCTCCAAGCCAGTTACCTCGGTTCAAAGAGTTGGTAGCTCAGAGAACCTTCGAAAAACCGCCCTGCA
AGGCGGTTTTTTCGTTTTCAGAGCAAGAGATTACGCGCAGACCAAAACGATCTCAAGAAGATCATCTTAT
TAATCAGATAAAATATTTCTAGATTTCAGTGCAATTTATCTCTTCAAATGTAGCACCTGAAGTCAGCCCC
ATACGATATAAGTTGTAATTCTCATGTTTGACAGCTTATCATCGATAAGCTTCCGATGGCGCGCCGAGAG
GCTTTACACTTTATGCTTCCGGCT
Features (pLannotate 1.2.2; 14 found; start..end, strand, type, name):
     16..50      +  promoter       J23119(SpeI) promoter: bacterial promoter (Registry of Standard Biological Parts BBa J23119) modified to end with an SpeI site
     50..148     +  ncRNA          TPP (fragment): Accession: RF00059 - TPP riboswitch (THI element)
    193..906     +  CDS            Superfolder GFP: Superfolder GFP is a basic (constitutively fluorescent) green fluorescent protein published in 2005, derived from Aequorea victoria. It is reported to be a very rapidly-maturing weak dimer.
    974..991     +  CDS            capTEV™ (fragment): composite tag for in vivo biotinylation, TEV protease cleavage, and 6xHis tagging
   1098..1213    +  ncRNA          5S rRNA: Accession: RF00001 - 5S ribosomal RNA
   1217..1282    +  terminator     rrnB T1 terminator (fragment): transcription terminator T1 from the E. coli rrnB gene
   1318..1415    +  promoter       cat promoter: promoter of the E. coli cat gene encoding chloramphenicol acetyltransferase
   1416..2072    +  CDS            cat: CAT_ECOLX - Experimental evidence at protein level: Swiss-Prot protein existence level 1. This enzyme is an effector of chloramphenicol resistance in bacteria. From Escherichia coli. This protein is used as a marker in many commonly used cloning vectors, such as pACYC184.
   2096..2190    +  terminator     lambda t0 terminator: transcription terminator from phage lambda
   2326..2469    +  mobile_element IS1 (fragment): prokaryotic transposable element IS1
   2588..2643    -  rep_origin     RSF ori (fragment): Plasmids containing the RSF 1030 origin of replication can be propagated in E. coli cells that contain additional plasmids with compatible origins.
   2731..3276    -  rep_origin     p15A ori: Plasmids containing the medium-copy-number p15A origin of replication can be propagated in E. coli cells that contain a second plasmid with the ColE1 origin.
   3388..3412    +  promoter       tet promoter (fragment): E. coli promoter for tetracycline efflux protein gene
   3433..3454    +  promoter       lac UV5 promoter (fragment): E. coli lac promoter with an "up" mutation
