[The description below was written by a language model from this plasmid's Addgene catalogue record and pLannotate feature annotations shown in this document.]
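Description:
JBL6422 is a small (about 3.5 kb) bacterial expression plasmid built on a p15A backbone and intended for use in E. coli. It replicates from the p15A origin, which the catalogue lists as low copy and which is compatible with ColE1-type plasmids. Selection is with chloramphenicol, through a cat gene driven by its own promoter and followed by the lambda t0 terminator. The automated annotation also picks up short fragments of an IS1 element, an RSF origin, and the tet and lac UV5 promoters. These appear to be backbone remnants or partial sequence matches rather than functional parts of the design.

The payload is a single reporter cassette. The strong constitutive Anderson promoter J23119, in a version modified to end in an SpeI site, transcribes a mutant form of the E. coli thiB thiamine pyrophosphate (TPP) riboswitch placed directly upstream of superfolder GFP. Transcription ends in an rrnB-derived region containing 5S rRNA sequence and a partial T1 terminator. Because the promoter is constitutive, changes in fluorescence reflect regulation by the riboswitch leader rather than transcription initiation. The thiB element is described as a translational riboswitch, in which ligand binding alters the RNA fold to control expression of the downstream coding sequence. This variant is named "Mismatch Incumbent A", and the depositor notes a 5 bp mismatch in the "INC" element, but the record does not specify the exact substitutions. The construct is suited to in vivo fluorescence assays that compare mutant and wild-type riboswitch function, in order to test how particular RNA structures, including a proposed transient intermediate, contribute to the switching mechanism.
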