Addgene plasmid #183859: JBL6422
Purpose: sfGFP reporter under the control of Mutant E. coli thiB TPP Riboswitch under the control of a Constitutive promoter
Depositing lab: Julius Lucks. Depositing organization: Northwestern University. Publication: A transient intermediate RNA structure underlies the regulatory function of the E. coli thiB TPP translational riboswitch. Berman KE, Steans R, Hertz LM, Lucks JB. RNA. 2023 Nov;29(11):1658-1672. doi: 10.1261/rna.079427.122. Epub 2023 Jul 7. PubMed 37419663.
Backbone
  Vector backbone: p15a
  Vector type: Bacterial Expression
Growth in bacteria
  Bacterial resistance: Chloramphenicol, 25 μg/mL
  Growth temperature: 37°C
  Growth strain: DH5alpha
  Copy number: Low Copy
Gene/Insert
  Gene/Insert name: E. coli thiB TPP Riboswitch Mismatch Incumbent A regulated sfGFP
  Species: E. coli
  Promoter: J23119 - Anderson Promoter
  Cloning method: Gibson Cloning
Terms and licenses: Academic/Nonprofit Terms; Industry Terms: Not Available to Industry
Depositor comments: Spe1/J23119 + thiB E. coli TPP Riboswitch + INC mm 5bp + sfGFP
How to cite: JBL6422 was a gift from Julius Lucks (Addgene plasmid # 183859 ; http://n2t.net/addgene:183859 ; RRID:Addgene_183859)
